>Addgene plasmid #218541 | pMXS-IRES-Blast CG1358 | addgene full sequence | sequence record 432662 | Addgene NGS Result
CCCGAAAAGTGCCACCTGCATAATGAAAGACCCCACCTGTAGGTTTGGCAAGCTAGCTTAAGTAACGCCA
TTTTGCAAGGCATGGAAAAATACATAACTGAGAATAGAAAAGTTCAGATCAAGGTCAGGAACAGATGGAA
CAGCTGAATATGGGCCAAACAGGATATCTGTGGTAAGCAGTTCCTGCCCCGGCTCAGGGCCAAGAACAGA
TGGAACAGCTGAATATGGGCCAAACAGGATATCTGTGGTAAGCAGTTCCTGCCCCGGCTCAGGGCCAAGA
ACAGATGGTCCCCAGATGCGGTCCAGCCCTCAGCAGTTTCTAGAGAACCATCAGATGTTTCCAGGGTGCC
CCAAGGACCTGAAATGACCCTGTGCCTTATTTGAACTAACCAATCAGTTCGCTTCTCGCTTCTGTTCGCG
CGCTTCTGCTCCCCGAGCTCAATAAAAGAGCCCACAACCCCTCACTCGGCGCGCCAGTCCTCCGATTGAC
TGAGTCGCCCGGGTACCCGTGTATCCAATAAACCCTCTTGCAGTTGCATCCGACTTGTGGTCTCGCTGTT
CCTTGGGAGGGTCTCCTCTGAGTGATTGACTACCCGTCAGCGGGGGTCTTTCATTTGGGGGCTCGTCCGG
GATCGGGAGACCCCTGCCCAGGGACCACCGACCCACCACCGGGAGGTAAGCTGGCCAGCAACTTATCTGT
GTCTGTCCGATTGTCTAGTGTCTATGACTGATTTTATGCGCCTGCGTCGGTACTAGTTAGCTAACTAGCT
CTGTATCTGGCGGACCCGTGGTGGAACTGACGAGTTCGGAACACCCGGCCGCAACCCTGGGAGACGTCCC
AGGGACTTCGGGGGCCGTTTTTGTGGCCCGACCTGAGTCCAAAAATCCCGATCGTTTTGGACTCTTTGGT
GCACCCCCCTAATAGGAGGGATATGTGGTTCTGGTAGGAGACGAGAACCTAAAACAGTTCCCGCCTCCGT
CTGAATTTTTGCTTTCGGTTTGGGACCGAAGCCGCGCCGCGCGTCTTGTCTGCTGCAGCATCGTTCTGTG
TTGTCTCTGTCTGACTGTGTTTCTGTATTTGTCTGAAAATTAGGGCCAGACTGTTACCACTCCCTTAAGT
TTGACCTTAGGTCACTGGAAAGATGTCGAGCGGATCGCTCACAACCAGTCGGTAGATGTCAAGAAGAGAC
GTTGGGTTACCTTCTGCTCTGCAGAATGGCCAACCTTTAACGTCGGATGGCCGCGAGACGGCACCTTTAA
CCGAGACCTCATCACCCAGGTTAAGATCAAGGTCTTTTCACCTGGCCCGCATGGACACCCAGACCAGGTC
CCCTACATCGTGACCTGGGAAGCCTTGGCTTTTGACCCCCCTCCCTGGGTCAAGCCCTTTGTACACCCTA
AGCCTCCGCCTCCTCTTCCTCCATCCGCCCCGTCTCTCCCCCTTGAACCTCCTCGTTCGACCCCGCCTCG
ATCCTCCCTTTATCCAGCCCTCACTCCTTCTCTAGGCGCCCCCATATGGCCATATGAGATCTTATATGGG
GCACCCCCGCCCCTTGTAAACTTCCCTGACCCTGACATGACAAGAGTTACTAACAGCCCCTCTCTCCAAG
CTCACTTACAGGCTCTCTACTTAGTCCAGCACGAAGTCTGGAGACCTCTGGCGGCAGCCTACCAAGAACA
ACTGGACCGACCGGTGGTACCTCACCCTTACCGAGTCGGCGACACAGTGTGGGTCCGCCGACACCAGACT
AAGAACCTAGAACCTCGCTGGAAAGGACCTTACACAGTCCTGCTGACCACCCCCACCGCCCTCAAAGTAG
ACGGCATCGCAGCTTGGATACACGCCGCCCACGTGAAGGCTGCCGACCCCGGGGGTGGACCATCCTCTAG
ACTGCCGGATCTAGCTAGTTAATTAAATGGATTTGAAACATTCTGCAGGCGGTGCAGGGGAAAATAGTGA
AACATTTATCGCAACTTCTAAAAGCACCGATATGATTACTCCTAAAGAGAAAGAAGGTAAAGGCCTTAAA
GTCGCAGGCGGTCACAATCCACCCGCAGAGGGGTATAAGGTTTATGCACGTAGGTGGGCCGTTTTGATAC
TGTTCGTGTTTTATTCCAGCTCTAACGCTATGCAATGGATCCAGTACACTATTATTAACAATATTATCAC
ACGGTATTACGGGATCAGCGATAAGTGGGTCGATTGGACCAGTATGATCTACATGATATTATACATTCCC
TTAATCTTTCCCGGATCTTGGTTCCTCGACAAGGTAGGACTCAGGATTACAGCATTGGTCGGCATAGTGG
GGACATGCGTAGGAGCGTGGATTAAAGTATTTTCCGTTGATCCATCTCTGTTTTATGTGTCTTTTATCGG
GCAATCTATTGTGGCTTTAGCTCAGGTATGTATTTTGTCCTTACCGGCTCGGCTGGCCGCCGTGTGGTTT
GGACCCGATCAAGTTTCATCAGCTACTAGTGTCGGGGTATTCGGGAATCAACTCGGAGTAGCAGTCGGTT
TTGTCTTGCCCCCGATGCTCGTCCCTAACAGCCCCGACCTGGAAACCGTCGGTTCTGACTTACAAATGAT
GTTTTACCTTGTCGCGGGCCTTACATCCATTTTGCTGGTGCTCATGGTAATCTTCTTTCAAGATAAGCCC
CCGACCCCACCTTCAGCTGCTCAAGAAGCCGCACAATTGCTCGAGTCAAGCGAGGCTGAACAGGTGTCTT
TTATGCAATCCCTCAAGAACCTGATGACGAATCGAAATTTCATATTTCTCCTTTTGTCCTATGGAATTAA
CGTAGGTGTTTTCTATGCTATCTCTACTCTGCTGAACCCTGTCGTACTTAAATACTACCCAGGGCATGAA
GTCGATGCTGGTAGGATCGGCCTGTCCATCGTATTGGCAGGTATGCTCGGATCAGTCGTTAGCGGGATAG
TCTTGGACAAAACTCATAAATTTAAAGAGACAACTCTTGCCGTATATGCCCTCTCAATGGTCGGGATGTG
GATATTTACATTTACACTGGATACCGGACATATTGCAGTCGTGTATCTCACCGCAAGTTTGCTTGGGTTC
TTCATGACCGGGTATCTCCCTGTAGGATTTGAATTTGGGGCTGAATTGACATTTCCCGAACCCGAAGGAA
CATCTAGCGGCCTCTTAAATGCTAGCGCACAGACATTTGGGATCTGTTTCACACTGTTTTATAGCGAACT
CTTTACTACCTTTGGGGATATCGCTGCGAATATCACAATGGCAGTTATGCTCATCGTTGGTACTATAATT
ACAGCTATTACACAATCTGACTTGCGGCGGCAAAATGCTCAAGTCCCTGCTTCAGGGCAAGCCGGAAACC
CCTAAGCTACGTAAATTCCGCCCCCCCCCCCCCTCTCCCTCCCCCCCCCCTAACGTTACTGGCCGAAGCC
GCTTGGAATAAGGCCGGTGTGCGTTTGTCTATATGTTATTTTCCACCATATTGCCGTCTTTTGGCAATGT
GAGGGCCCGGAAACCTGGCCCTGTCTTCTTGACGAGCATTCCTAGGGGTCTTTCCCCTCTCGCCAAAGGA
ATGCAAGGTCTGTTGAATGTCGTGAAGGAAGCAGTTCCTCTGGAAGCTTCTTGAAGACAAACAACGTCTG
TAGCGACCCTTTGCAGGCAGCGGAACCCCCCACCTGGCGACAGGTGCCTCTGCGGCCAAAAGCCACGTGT
ATAAGATACACCTGCAAAGGCGGCACAACCCCAGTGCCACGTTGTGAGTTGGATAGTTGTGGAAAGAGTC
AAATGGCTCTCCTCAAGCGTATTCAACAAGGGGCTGAAGGATGCCCAGAAGGTACCCCATTGTATGGGAT
CTGATCTGGGGCCTCGGTGCACATGCTTTACATGTGTTTAGTCGAGGTTAAAAAAACGTCTAGGCCCCCC
GAACCACGGGGACGTGGTTTTCCTTTGAAAAACACGATGATAATATGGCCACAACCATGGTTCCTTTGTC
TCAAGAAGAATCCACCCTCATTGAAAGAGCAACGGCTACAATCAACAGCATCCCCATCTCTGAAGACTAC
AGCGTCGCCAGCGCAGCTCTCTCTAGCGACGGCCGCATCTTCACTGGTGTCAATGTATATCATTTTACTG
GGGGACCTTGTGCAGAACTCGTGGTGCTGGGCACTGCTGCTGCTGCGGCAGCTGGCAACCTGACTTGTAT
CGTCGCGATCGGAAATGAGAACAGGGGCATCTTGAGCCCCTGCGGACGGTGCCGACAGGTGCTTCTCGAT
CTGCATCCTGGGATCAAAGCCATAGTGAAGGACAGTGATGGACAGCCGACGGCAGTTGGGATTCGTGAAT
TGCTGCCCTCTGGTTATGTGTGGGAGGGCTAAGTCGACGATAAAATAAAAGATTTTATTTAGTCTCCAGA
AAAAGGGGGGAATGAAAGACCCCACCTGTAGGTTTGGCAAGCTAGCTTAAGTAACGCCATTTTGCAAGGC
ATGGAAAAATACATAACTGAGAATAGAGAAGTTCAGATCAAGGTCAGGAACAGATGGAACAGCTGAATAT
GGGCCAAACAGGATATCTGTGGTAAGCAGTTCCTGCCCCGGCTCAGGGCCAAGAACAGATGGAACAGCTG
AATATGGGCCAAACAGGATATCTGTGGTAAGCAGTTCCTGCCCCGGCTCAGGGCCAAGAACAGATGGTCC
CCAGATGCGGTCCAGCCCTCAGCAGTTTCTAGAGAACCATCAGATGTTTCCAGGGTGCCCCAAGGACCTG
AAATGACCCTGTGCCTTATTTGAACTAACCAATCAGTTCGCTTCTCGCTTCTGTTCGCGCGCTTCTGCTC
CCCGAGCTCAATAAAAGAGCCCACAACCCCTCACTCGGGGCGCCAGTCCTCCGATTGACTGAGTCGCCCG
GGTACCCGTGTATCCAATAAACCCTCTTGCAGTTGCATCCGACTTGTGGTCTCGCTGTTCCTTGGGAGGG
TCTCCTCTGAGTGATTGACTACCCGTCAGCGGGGGTCTTTCACATGCAGCATGTATCAAAATTAATTTGG
TTTTTTTTCTTAAGTATTTACATTAAATGGCCATAGTTGCATTAATGAATCGGCCAACGCGCGGGGAGAG
GCGGTTTGCGTATTGGGCGCTCTTCCGCTTCCTCGCTCACTGACTCGCTGCGCTCGGTCGTTCGGCTGCG
GCGAGCGGTATCAGCTCACTCAAAGGCGGTAATACGGTTATCCACAGAATCAGGGGATAACGCAGGAAAG
AACATGTGAGCAAAAGGCCAGCAAAAGGCCAGGAACCGTAAAAAGGCCGCGTTGCTGGCGTTTTTCCATA
GGCTCCGCCCCCCTGACGAGCATCACAAAAATCGACGCTCAAGTCAGAGGTGGCGAAACCCGACAGGACT
ATAAAGATACCAGGCGTTTCCCCCTGGAAGCTCCCTCGTGCGCTCTCCTGTTCCGACCCTGCCGCTTACC
GGATACCTGTCCGCCTTTCTCCCTTCGGGAAGCGTGGCGCTTTCTCATAGCTCACGCTGTAGGTATCTCA
GTTCGGTGTAGGTCGTTCGCTCCAAGCTGGGCTGTGTGCACGAACCCCCCGTTCAGCCCGACCGCTGCGC
CTTATCCGGTAACTATCGTCTTGAGTCCAACCCGGTAAGACACGACTTATCGCCACTGGCAGCAGCCACT
GGTAACAGGATTAGCAGAGCGAGGTATGTAGGCGGTGCTACAGAGTTCTTGAAGTGGTGGCCTAACTACG
GCTACACTAGAAGAACAGTATTTGGTATCTGCGCTCTGCTGAAGCCAGTTACCTTCGGAAAAAGAGTTGG
TAGCTCTTGATCCGGCAAACAAACCACCGCTGGTAGCGGTGGTTTTTTTGTTTGCAAGCAGCAGATTACG
CGCAGAAAAAAAGGATCTCAAGAAGATCCTTTGATCTTTTCTACGGGGTCTGACGCTCAGTGGAACGAAA
ACTCACGTTAAGGGATTTTGGTCATGAGATTATCAAAAAGGATCTTCACCTAGATCCTTTTGCGGCCGGC
CGCAAATCAATCTAAAGTATATATGAGTAAACTTGGTCTGACAGTTACCAATGCTTAATCAGTGAGGCAC
CTATCTCAGCGATCTGTCTATTTCGTTCATCCATAGTTGCCTGACTCCCCGTCGTGTAGATAACTACGAT
ACGGGAGGGCTTACCATCTGGCCCCAGTGCTGCAATGATACCGCGAGACCCACGCTCACCGGCTCCAGAT
TTATCAGCAATAAACCAGCCAGCCGGAAGGGCCGAGCGCAGAAGTGGTCCTGCAACTTTATCCGCCTCCA
TCCAGTCTATTAATTGTTGCCGGGAAGCTAGAGTAAGTAGTTCGCCAGTTAATAGTTTGCGCAACGTTGT
TGCCATTGCTACAGGCATCGTGGTGTCACGCTCGTCGTTTGGTATGGCTTCATTCAGCTCCGGTTCCCAA
CGATCAAGGCGAGTTACATGATCCCCCATGTTGTGCAAAAAAGCGGTTAGCTCCTTCGGTCCTCCGATCG
TTGTCAGAAGTAAGTTGGCCGCAGTGTTATCACTCATGGTTATGGCAGCACTGCATAATTCTCTTACTGT
CATGCCATCCGTAAGATGCTTTTCTGTGACTGGTGAGTACTCAACCAAGTCATTCTGAGAATAGTGTATG
CGGCGACCGAGTTGCTCTTGCCCGGCGTCAATACGGGATAATACCGCGCCACATAGCAGAACTTTAAAAG
TGCTCATCATTGGAAAACGTTCTTCGGGGCGAAAACTCTCAAGGATCTTACCGCTGTTGAGATCCAGTTC
GATGTAACCCACTCGTGCACCCAACTGATCTTCAGCATCTTTTACTTTCACCAGCGTTTCTGGGTGAGCA
AAAACAGGAAGGCAAAATGCCGCAAAAAAGGGAATAAGGGCGACACGGAAATGTTGAATACTCATACTCT
TCCTTTTTCAATATTATTGAAGCATTTATCAGGGTTATTGTCTCATGAGCGGATACATATTTGAATGTAT
TTAGAAAAATAAACAAATAGGGGTTCCGCGCACATTTC
Features (pLannotate 1.2.2; 14 found; start..end, strand, type, name):
     22..615     +  LTR            LTR: long terminal repeat from Moloney murine leukemia virus
    678..877     +  misc_feature   MMLV Ψ: packaging signal of Moloney murine leukemia virus (MMLV)
    929..1017    +  misc_feature   MESV Ψ (fragment): packaging signal of murine embryonic stem cell virus
   1094..1510    +  CDS            gag (truncated): truncated Moloney murine leukemia virus (MMLV) gag gene lacking the start codon
   1520..1894    +  misc_feature   pol region: Moloney murine leukemia virus (MMLV) pol region containing the splice acceptor site
   2067..3329    +  CDS            FLVCR2 (fragment): FLVC2_HUMAN - Also known as C14orf58. Experimental evidence at protein level: Swiss-Prot protein existence level 1. Acts as an importer of heme. Also acts as a transporter for a calcium-chelator complex, important for growth and calcium metabolism. From Homo sapiens (Human).
   3501..3963    +  misc_feature   IRES: internal ribosome entry site (IRES) of the encephalomyocarditis virus (EMCV)
   3983..4372    +  CDS            BSD: blasticidin S deaminase; Aspergillus terreus BSD; confers resistance to blasticidin
   4421..4542    +  LTR            3' LTR (ΔU3) (fragment): self-inactivating 3' long terminal repeat (LTR) from Moloney murine leukemia virus
   4543..5012    +  LTR            LTR: long terminal repeat from Moloney murine leukemia virus
   5078..5130    -  CDS            lacI (fragment): lac repressor; lacI; The lac repressor binds to the lac operator to inhibit transcription in E. coli. This inhibition can be relieved by adding lactose or isopropyl-β-D-thiogalactopyranoside (IPTG).
   5313..5901    -  rep_origin     ori: high-copy-number ColE1/pMB1/pBR322/pUC origin of replication
   6065..6925    -  CDS            AmpR: β-lactamase; bla; confers resistance to ampicillin, carbenicillin, and related antibiotics
   6926..7030    -  promoter       AmpR promoter: bla
