[The description below was written by a language model from this plasmid's Addgene catalogue record and pLannotate feature annotations shown in this document.]
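Description:
pMXS-IRES-Blast CG1358 is a Moloney murine leukemia virus-based retroviral vector for stable expression of a Drosophila melanogaster gene in mammalian cells. The 7,038-nt plasmid is propagated in E. coli through a high-copy ColE1/pUC-type origin and selected with ampicillin via the β-lactamase gene and its native promoter. The retroviral portion is bounded by MMLV long terminal repeats. It also contains the MMLV packaging signal, a fragment of the MESV packaging signal, a truncated gag segment lacking its start codon, and a pol region carrying the splice acceptor. Together these allow the transcript to be packaged into virions when viral proteins are supplied in trans by packaging cells. No separate internal promoter is annotated, so expression of the payload presumably depends on the 5' LTR.

The insert is a human codon-optimized cDNA of CG1358 (listed under the Entrez gene symbol HisT). The automated annotation labels this region as a fragment of human FLVCR2. That label most likely reflects protein-level similarity between the fly gene and the mammalian FLVCR family, not the presence of a human sequence. No epitope tag or reporter is recorded. Downstream, an EMCV IRES drives translation of blasticidin S deaminase from the same transcript, so blasticidin selection enriches for transduced cells that also express the insert.

The record gives the purpose only as providing the CG1358 cDNA. The associated publication identified FLVCR1 as a plasma-membrane choline transporter in mammals, which suggests the construct was used to express the fly relative in mammalian cells, although the record does not describe the specific experiments.
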