Addgene plasmid #218541: pMXS-IRES-Blast CG1358
Purpose: Drosophila CG1358 cDNA (human codon optimized)
Depositing lab: Kivanc Birsoy. Depositing organization: Rockefeller University. Publication: Integrative genetic analysis identifies FLVCR1 as a plasma-membrane choline transporter in mammals. Kenny TC, Khan A, Son Y, Yue L, Heissel S, Sharma A, Pasolli HA, Liu Y, Gamazon ER, Alwaseem H, Hite RK, Birsoy K. Cell Metab. 2023 Jun 6;35(6):1057-1071.e12. doi: 10.1016/j.cmet.2023.04.003. Epub 2023 Apr 25. PubMed 37100056.
Backbone
  Vector backbone: pMXS-IRES-Blast
  Vector type: Mammalian Expression, Retroviral
  Selectable markers: Blasticidin
Growth in bacteria
  Bacterial resistance: Ampicillin, 100 μg/mL
  Growth temperature: 37°C
  Growth strain: NEB Stable
  Copy number: Unknown
Gene/Insert
  Gene/Insert name: CG1358
  Species: D. melanogaster (fly)
  Entrez Gene: HisT (a.k.a. Dmel_CG1358, CG1358, Dmel\CG1358, hist)
Terms and licenses: Academic/Nonprofit Terms; Industry Terms: Not Available to Industry
How to cite: pMXS-IRES-Blast CG1358 was a gift from Kivanc Birsoy (Addgene plasmid # 218541 ; http://n2t.net/addgene:218541 ; RRID:Addgene_218541)
